LOCUS       FU_MAP2_Gateway 11310 bp ds-DNA circular 17-JAN-2013
DEFINITION  .
ACCESSION
VERSION
SOURCE      .
  ORGANISM  .
COMMENT
COMMENT     ApEinfo:methylated:1
FEATURES             Location/Qualifiers
     misc_feature    835..1015
                     /label=HIV-1_5_LTR
                     /ApEinfo_fwdcolor=#ff0000
                     /ApEinfo_revcolor=green
                     /ApEinfo_graphicformat=arrow_data {{0 1 2 0 0 -1} {} 0}
     width           5
     offset          0
     misc_feature    239..815
                     /label=CMV_immearly_promoter
                     /ApEinfo_fwdcolor=#ffff00
                     /ApEinfo_revcolor=green
                     /ApEinfo_graphicformat=arrow_data {{0 1 2 0 0 -1} {} 0}
     width           5
     offset          0
     primer_bind     complement(9152..9172)
                     /label=M13-rev
                     /ApEinfo_fwdcolor=cyan
                     /ApEinfo_revcolor=green
                     /ApEinfo_graphicformat=arrow_data {{0 1 2 0 0 -1} {} 0}
     width           5
     offset          0
     primer_bind     4103..4123
                     /label=T7
                     /ApEinfo_fwdcolor=cyan
                     /ApEinfo_revcolor=green
                     /ApEinfo_graphicformat=arrow_data {{0 1 2 0 0 -1} {} 0}
     width           5
     offset          0
     rep_origin      complement(9540..10222)
                     /label=ColE1 origin
                     /ApEinfo_fwdcolor=gray50
                     /ApEinfo_revcolor=gray50
                     /ApEinfo_graphicformat=arrow_data {{0 1 2 0 0 -1} {} 0}
     width           5
     offset          0
     rep_origin      7614..7920
                     /label=F1 ori
                     /ApEinfo_fwdcolor=gray50
                     /ApEinfo_revcolor=gray50
                     /ApEinfo_graphicformat=arrow_data {{0 1 2 0 0 -1} {} 0}
     width           5
     offset          0
     misc_binding    complement(9178..9200)
                     /label=LacO
                     /ApEinfo_fwdcolor=#6495ed
                     /ApEinfo_revcolor=#6495ed
                     /ApEinfo_graphicformat=arrow_data {{0 1 2 0 0 -1} {} 0}
     width           5
     offset          0
     CDS             complement(10320..10979)
                     /label=AmpR
                     /ApEinfo_fwdcolor=yellow
                     /ApEinfo_revcolor=yellow
                     /ApEinfo_graphicformat=arrow_data {{0 1 2 0 0 -1} {} 0}
     width           5
     offset          0
     misc_feature    6004..6591
                     /label=WPRE
                     /ApEinfo_fwdcolor=#ff00ff
                     /ApEinfo_revcolor=green
                     /ApEinfo_graphicformat=arrow_data {{0 1 2 0 0 -1} {} 0}
     width           5
     offset          0
     misc_feature    complement(7115..7295)
                     /label=HIV-1_3_LTR
                     /ApEinfo_fwdcolor=#ff0000
                     /ApEinfo_revcolor=#ff0000
                     /ApEinfo_graphicformat=arrow_data {{0 1 2 0 0 -1} {} 0}
     width           5
     offset          0
     misc_feature    4174..5836
                     /label=Gateway cassette: ccdb/CmR
                     /ApEinfo_fwdcolor=#00ff00
                     /ApEinfo_revcolor=green
                     /ApEinfo_graphicformat=arrow_data {{0 1 2 0 0 -1} {} 0}
     width           5
     offset          0
     misc_feature    2602..4097
                     /label=hMAP2 promoter
                     /ApEinfo_fwdcolor=#0080ff
                     /ApEinfo_revcolor=green
                     /ApEinfo_graphicformat=arrow_data {{0 1 2 0 0 -1} {} 0}
     width           5
     offset          0
ORIGIN
        1 GTCGACGGAT CGGGAGATCT CCCGATCCCC TATGGTGCAC TCTCAGTACA ATCTGCTCTG
       61 ATGCCGCATA GTTAAGCCAG TATCTGCTCC CTGCTTGTGT GTTGGAGGTC GCTGAGTAGT
      121 GCGCGAGCAA AATTTAAGCT ACAACAAGGC AAGGCTTGAC CGACAATTGC ATGAAGAATC
      181 TGCTTAGGGT TAGGCGTTTT GCGCTGCTTC GCGATGTACG GGCCAGATAT ACGCGTTGAC
      241 ATTGATTATT GACTAGTTAT TAATAGTAAT CAATTACGGG GTCATTAGTT CATAGCCCAT
      301 ATATGGAGTT CCGCGTTACA TAACTTACGG TAAATGGCCC GCCTGGCTGA CCGCCCAACG
      361 ACCCCCGCCC ATTGACGTCA ATAATGACGT ATGTTCCCAT AGTAACGCCA ATAGGGACTT
      421 TCCATTGACG TCAATGGGTG GAGTATTTAC GGTAAACTGC CCACTTGGCA GTACATCAAG
      481 TGTATCATAT GCCAAGTACG CCCCCTATTG ACGTCAATGA CGGTAAATGG CCCGCCTGGC
      541 ATTATGCCCA GTACATGACC TTATGGGACT TTCCTACTTG GCAGTACATC TACGTATTAG
      601 TCATCGCTAT TACCATGGTG ATGCGGTTTT GGCAGTACAT CAATGGGCGT GGATAGCGGT
      661 TTGACTCACG GGGATTTCCA AGTCTCCACC CCATTGACGT CAATGGGAGT TTGTTTTGGC
      721 ACCAAAATCA ACGGGACTTT CCAAAATGTC GTAACAACTC CGCCCCATTG ACGCAAATGG
      781 GCGGTAGGCG TGTACGGTGG GAGGTCTATA TAAGCAGCGC GTTTTGCCTG TACTGGGTCT
      841 CTCTGGTTAG ACCAGATCTG AGCCTGGGAG CTCTCTGGCT AACTAGGGAA CCCACTGCTT
      901 AAGCCTCAAT AAAGCTTGCC TTGAGTGCTT CAAGTAGTGT GTGCCCGTCT GTTGTGTGAC
      961 TCTGGTAACT AGAGATCCCT CAGACCCTTT TAGTCAGTGT GGAAAATCTC TAGCAGTGGC
     1021 GCCCGAACAG GGACTTGAAA GCGAAAGGGA AACCAGAGGA GCTCTCTCGA CGCAGGACTC
     1081 GGCTTGCTGA AGCGCGCACG GCAAGAGGCG AGGGGCGGCG ACTGGTGAGT ACGCCAAAAA
     1141 TTTTGACTAG CGGAGGCTAG AAGGAGAGAG ATGGGTGCGA GAGCGTCAGT ATTAAGCGGG
     1201 GGAGAATTAG ATCGCGATGG GAAAAAATTC GGTTAAGGCC AGGGGGAAAG AAAAAATATA
     1261 AATTAAAACA TATAGTATGG GCAAGCAGGG AGCTAGAACG ATTCGCAGTT AATCCTGGCC
     1321 TGTTAGAAAC ATCAGAAGGC TGTAGACAAA TACTGGGACA GCTACAACCA TCCCTTCAGA
     1381 CAGGATCAGA AGAACTTAGA TCATTATATA ATACAGTAGC AACCCTCTAT TGTGTGCATC
     1441 AAAGGATAGA GATAAAAGAC ACCAAGGAAG CTTTAGACAA GATAGAGGAA GAGCAAAACA
     1501 AAAGTAAGAC CACCGCACAG CAAGCGGCCG CTGATCTTCA GACCTGGAGG AGGAGATATG
     1561 AGGGACAATT GGAGAAGTGA ATTATATAAA TATAAAGTAG TAAAAATTGA ACCATTAGGA
     1621 GTAGCACCCA CCAAGGCAAA GAGAAGAGTG GTGCAGAGAG AAAAAAGAGC AGTGGGAATA
     1681 GGAGCTTTGT TCCTTGGGTT CTTGGGAGCA GCAGGAAGCA CTATGGGCGC AGCGTCAATG
     1741 ACGCTGACGG TACAGGCCAG ACAATTATTG TCTGGTATAG TGCAGCAGCA GAACAATTTG
     1801 CTGAGGGCTA TTGAGGCGCA ACAGCATCTG TTGCAACTCA CAGTCTGGGG CATCAAGCAG
     1861 CTCCAGGCAA GAATCCTGGC TGTGGAAAGA TACCTAAAGG ATCAACAGCT CCTGGGGATT
     1921 TGGGGTTGCT CTGGAAAACT CATTTGCACC ACTGCTGTGC CTTGGAATGC TAGTTGGAGT
     1981 AATAAATCTC TGGAACAGAT TTGGAATCAC ACGACCTGGA TGGAGTGGGA CAGAGAAATT
     2041 AACAATTACA CAAGCTTAAT ACACTCCTTA ATTGAAGAAT CGCAAAACCA GCAAGAAAAG
     2101 AATGAACAAG AATTATTGGA ATTAGATAAA TGGGCAAGTT TGTGGAATTG GTTTAACATA
     2161 ACAAATTGGC TGTGGTATAT AAAATTATTC ATAATGATAG TAGGAGGCTT GGTAGGTTTA
     2221 AGAATAGTTT TTGCTGTACT TTCTATAGTG AATAGAGTTA GGCAGGGATA TTCACCATTA
     2281 TCGTTTCAGA CCCACCTCCC AACCCCGAGG GGACCCGACA GGCCCGAAGG AATAGAAGAA
     2341 GAAGGTGGAG AGAGAGACAG AGACAGATCC ATTCGATTAG TGAACGGATC GGCACTGCGT
     2401 GCGCCAATTC TGCAGACAAA TGGCAGTATT CATCCACAAT TTTAAAAGAA AAGGGGGGAT
     2461 TGGGGGGTAC AGTGCAGGGG AAAGAATAGT AGACATAATA GCAACAGACA TACAAACTAA
     2521 AGAATTACAA AAACAAATTA CAAAAATTCA AAATTTTCGG GTTTATTACA GGGACAGCAG
     2581 AGATCCAGTT TGGTTAATTA Acagctggcc tttttggttc tcatcgaatt ttgctccatt
     2641 cactggttca ggttgctaac aatgctgtaa aaattaactt atttattgac atttttctcc
     2701 ttcccttttc cccaggaaat aaatgcagga aattattcca cacttaacct ccctacacaa
     2761 gggcactgta aaatagggat attcaactgc taatttcagt tgctaacatg gaggggatac
     2821 agattatgcc aaagattgaa ttctctgcct gggccctcag ggactgaaaa gccccaggac
     2881 caagctggtt gccacctcct tttgcttttg tatgtaaata gattgccccc agaaatcaca
     2941 tatcggccct ggttttctaa ttctctgttt tttttttttc tttttctctt gtaaggaaaa
     3001 catggccaag tgcataatta taactgttaa aagggtattg aattttctgt aggaaaatat
     3061 acataaatat atgcatttct ttaatgaaga tatttatttt ggaatataaa taagcaatat
     3121 gcgatagtta aaaatattgt aattatctgc caatgacaaa acatcaacaa atctctgatg
     3181 tccttaatgc agataataaa aattcccata aactagtatt tagtcatgtc cagtttgtgt
     3241 agcttaactt gtttgtaatc ctatatgcct gaaaactgtt tctctattta agcggtgtgt
     3301 gtgtgtgcgt gcgtgcgtgc gtgtgtgtgt gtgtgtctgg cattaacaca aaggagacca
     3361 gatgatgaca ttcataggct gatagactcg actcctgggg acacacttgg atggaggcaa
     3421 ttaaaatgcc tgtcaggcat ttggtaccag aagcccctat ggcaaaccgc taaatcgtaa
     3481 gtgagggctg catcctattg tcagtgaatg atggcggagc tgagtggctt gtcatcattc
     3541 tcgaaaattc tgagactagt gagctctctc cctctctccc actcgcctta ttttcctgtt
     3601 cgccactgcg gggacttcta atttgcagct tccctttccc cggcacacac agacacgagc
     3661 tggtggcttg cagactgcgt ctgtctggag ctagagagcc agagagccag cctgtgggga
     3721 taatgctccc ggagaaggat tctgcagcag ttctcaaagg ctagacttga gtggtattgc
     3781 tgcatatgcg ctggtaatgg tttggggctt ttaattttat ttcgtttcat tttcaattcg
     3841 tttttcatag gatgtgcttt atgtaatctc agagtaaaga tcttttaaaa ttcattattg
     3901 agcttcctaa atattcaagt actgcatttt ttttgtgcta cagacctcca ggcatagatt
     3961 tattatttga gtataaagaa tgcatttgct tactggtgag ttataatttt tgatatttag
     4021 ttaacaaatc catatatata tatatatatg tttcttttgt tttgtttcgg tagattcttc
     4081 agcttgtctc taaccgaCTC GAGTAATACG ACTCACTATA GGGAGACCCA AGCTGGCTAG
     4141 GTAAGCTTGA TCAACAAGTT TGTACAAAAA AGCTGAACGA GAAACGTAAA ATGATATAAA
     4201 TATCAATATA TTAAATTAGA TTTTGCATAA AAAACAGACT ACATAATACT GTAAAACACA
     4261 ACATATCCAG TCACTATGGC GGCCGCATTA GGCACCCCAG GCTTTACACT TTATGCTTCC
     4321 GGCTCGTATA ATGTGTGGAT TTTGAGTTAG GATCCGGCGA GATTTTCAGG AGCTAAGGAA
     4381 GCTAAAATGG AGAAAAAAAT CACTGGATAT ACCACCGTTG ATATATCCCA ATGGCATCGT
     4441 AAAGAACATT TTGAGGCATT TCAGTCAGTT GCTCAATGTA CCTATAACCA GACCGTTCAG
     4501 CTGGATATTA CGGCCTTTTT AAAGACCGTA AAGAAAAATA AGCACAAGTT TTATCCGGCC
     4561 TTTATTCACA TTCTTGCCCG CCTGATGAAT GCTCATCCGG AATTCCGTAT GGCAATGAAA
     4621 GACGGTGAGC TGGTGATATG GGATAGTGTT CACCCTTGTT ACACCGTTTT CCATGAGCAA
     4681 ACTGAAACGT TTTCATCGCT CTGGAGTGAA TACCACGACG ATTTCCGGCA GTTTCTACAC
     4741 ATATATTCGC AAGATGTGGC GTGTTACGGT GAAAACCTGG CCTATTTCCC TAAAGGGTTT
     4801 ATTGAGAATA TGTTTTTCGT CTCAGCCAAT CCCTGGGTGA GTTTCACCAG TTTTGATTTA
     4861 AACGTGGCCA ATATGGACAA CTTCTTCGCC CCCGTTTTCA CCATGGGCAA ATATTATACG
     4921 CAAGGCGACA AGGTGCTGAT GCCGCTGGCG ATTCAGGTTC ATCATGCCGT CTGTGATGGC
     4981 TTCCATGTCG GCAGAATGCT TAATGAATTA CAACAGTACT GCGATGAGTG GCAGGGCGGG
     5041 GCGTAAAGAT CTGGATCCGG CTTACTAAAA GCCAGATAAC AGTATGCGTA TTTGCGCGCT
     5101 GATTTTTGCG GTATAAGAAT ATATACTGAT ATGTATACCC GAAGTATGTC AAAAAGAGGT
     5161 GTGCTATGAA GCAGCGTATT ACAGTGACAG TTGACAGCGA CAGCTATCAG TTGCTCAAGG
     5221 CATATATGAT GTCAATATCT CCGGTCTGGT AAGCACAACC ATGCAGAATG AAGCCCGTCG
     5281 TCTGCGTGCC GAACGCTGGA AAGCGGAAAA TCAGGAAGGG ATGGCTGAGG TCGCCCGGTT
     5341 TATTGAAATG AACGGCTCTT TTGCTGACGA GAACAGGGAC TGGTGAAATG CAGTTTAAGG
     5401 TTTACACCTA TAAAAGAGAG AGCCGTTATC GTCTGTTTGT GGATGTACAG AGTGATATTA
     5461 TTGACACGCC CGGGCGACGG ATGGTGATCC CCCTGGCCAG TGCACGTCTG CTGTCAGATA
     5521 AAGTCTCCCG TGAACTTTAC CCGGTGGTGC ATATCGGGGA TGAAAGCTGG CGCATGATGA
     5581 CCACCGATAT GGCCAGTGTG CCGGTCTCCG TTATCGGGGA AGAAGTGGCT GATCTCAGCC
     5641 ACCGCGAAAA TGACATCAAA AACGCCATTA ACCTGATGTT CTGGGGAATA TAAATGTCAG
     5701 GCTCCGTTAT ACACAGCCAG TCTGCAGGTC GACCATAGTG ACTGGATATG TTGTGTTTTA
     5761 CAGTATTATG TAGTCTGTTT TTTATGCAAA ATCTAATTTA ATATATTGAT ATTTATATCA
     5821 TTTTACGTTT CTCGTTCAGC TTTCTTGTAC AAAGTGGTTG ATCTAGAGGG CCCGCGGTTC
     5881 GAAGGTAAGC CTATCCCTAA CCCTCTCCTC GGTCTCGATT CTACGCGTAC CGGTCATCAT
     5941 CACCATCACC ATTGAGTTTA AACCCGCTGA TCAGCCTCAA TTcGATATCA AGCTTATCGA
     6001 TAATCAACCT CTGGATTACA AAATTTGTGA AAGATTGACT GGTATTCTTA ACTATGTTGC
     6061 TCCTTTTACG CTATGTGGAT ACGCTGCTTT AATGCCTTTG TATCATGCTA TTGCTTCCCG
     6121 TATGGCTTTC ATTTTCTCCT CCTTGTATAA ATCCTGGTTG CTGTCTCTTT ATGAGGAGTT
     6181 GTGGCCCGTT GTCAGGCAAC GTGGCGTGGT GTGCACTGTG TTTGCTGACG CAACCCCCAC
     6241 TGGTTGGGGC ATTGCCACCA CCTGTCAGCT CCTTTCCGGG ACTTTCGCTT TCCCCCTCCC
     6301 TATTGCCACG GCGGAACTCA TCGCCGCCTG CCTTGCCCGC TGCTGGACAG GGGCTCGGCT
     6361 GTTGGGCACT GACAATTCCG TGGTGTTGTC GGGGAAATCA TCGTCCTTTC CTTGGCTGCT
     6421 CGCCTGTGTT GCCACCTGGA TTCTGCGCGG GACGTCCTTC TGCTACGTCC CTTCGGCCCT
     6481 CAATCCAGCG GACCTTCCTT CCCGCGGCCT GCTGCCGGCT CTGCGGCCTC TTCCGCGTCT
     6541 TCGCCTTCGC CCTCAGACGA GTCGGATCTC CCTTTGGGCC GCCTCCCCGC ATCGATACCG
     6601 TCGACCTCGA GACCTAGAAA AACATGGAGC AATCACAAGT AGCAATACAG CAGCTACCAA
     6661 TGCTGATTGT GCCTGGCTAG AAGCACAAGA GGAGGAGGAG GTGGGTTTTC CAGTCACACC
     6721 TCAGGTACCT TTAAGACCAA TGACTTACAA GGCAGCTGTA GATCTTAGCC ACTTTTTAAA
     6781 AGAAAAGGGG GGACTGGAAG GGCTAATTCA CTCCCAACGA AGACAAGATA TCCTTGATCT
     6841 GTGGATCTAC CACACACAAG GCTACTTCCC TGATTGGCAG AACTACACAC CAGGGCCAGG
     6901 GATCAGATAT CCACTGACCT TTGGATGGTG CTACAAGCTA GTACCAGTTG AGCAAGAGAA
     6961 GGTAGAAGAA GCCAATGAAG GAGAGAACAC CCGCTTGTTA CACCCTGTGA GCCTGCATGG
     7021 GATGGATGAC CCGGAGAGAG AAGTATTAGA GTGGAGGTTT GACAGCCGCC TAGCATTTCA
     7081 TCACATGGCC CGAGAGCTGC ATCCGGACTG TACTGGGTCT CTCTGGTTAG ACCAGATCTG
     7141 AGCCTGGGAG CTCTCTGGCT AACTAGGGAA CCCACTGCTT AAGCCTCAAT AAAGCTTGCC
     7201 TTGAGTGCTT CAAGTAGTGT GTGCCCGTCT GTTGTGTGAC TCTGGTAACT AGAGATCCCT
     7261 CAGACCCTTT TAGTCAGTGT GGAAAATCTC TAGCAGGGCC CGTTTAAACC CGCTGATCAG
     7321 CCTCGACTGT GCCTTCTAGT TGCCAGCCAT CTGTTGTTTG CCCCTCCCCC GTGCCTTCCT
     7381 TGACCCTGGA AGGTGCCACT CCCACTGTCC TTTCCTAATA AAATGAGGAA ATTGCATCGC
     7441 ATTGTCTGAG TAGGTGTCAT TCTATTCTGG GGGGTGGGGT GGGGCAGGAC AGCAAGGGGG
     7501 AGGATTGGGA AGACAATAGC AGGCATGCTG GGGATGCGGT GGGCTCTATG GCTTCTGAGG
     7561 CGGAAAGAAC CAGCTGGGGC TCTAGGGGGT ATCCCCNNNN NNNNNNNNNN NNNNNNNNNN
     7621 NNNNNNNNNN NNNNNNNNNN NNNNNNNNNN NNNNNNNNNN NNNNNNNNNN NNNNNNNNNN
     7681 NNNNNNNNNN NNNNNNNNNN NNNNNNNNNN NNNNNNNNNN CNNNNNNNNN NNNNNNNNNN
     7741 NNNNNNNNNN NNNNNNNNNN NNNNNNNNNN NNNNNNNNNN NNNNNNNNNN NNNNNNNNNN
     7801 NNNNNNNNNN NNANNNNNNN NNNNNNNNNN NNNNNNNNNN NNNNNNNNNN NNNNNNNNNN
     7861 NNCCTTTGAC GTTGGAGTCC ACGTTCTTTN NNNNNNNNNN NNNNNNNNNN NNNNNNNNNN
     7921 NNNNNNACCC TATCTCGGTC TATTCTTTTG ATTTATAAGG GATTTTGCCG ATTTCGGCCT
     7981 ATTGGTTAAA AAATGAGCTG ATTTAACAAA AATTTAACGC GAATTAATTC TGTGGAATGT
     8041 GTGTCAGTTA GGGTGTGGAA AGTCCCCAGG CTCCCCAGCA GGCAGAAGTA TGCAAAGCAT
     8101 GCATCTCAAT TAGTCAGCAA CCAGGTGTGG AAAGTCCCCA GGCTCCCCAG CAGGCAGAAG
     8161 TATGCAAAGC ATGCATCTCA ATTAGTCAGC AACCATAGTC CCGCCCCTAA CTCCGCCCAT
     8221 CCCGCCCCTA ACTCCGCCCA GTTCCGCCCA TTCTCCGCCC CATGGCTGAC TAATTTTTTT
     8281 TATTTATGCA GAGGCCGAGG CCGCCTCTGC CTCTGAGCTA TTCCAGAAGT AGTGAGGAGG
     8341 CTTTTTTGGA GGCCTAGGCT TTTGCAAAAA GCTCCCGGGA GCTTGTATAT CCATTTTCGG
     8401 ATCTGATCAG CACGTGTTGA CAATTAATCA TCGGCATAGT ATATCGGCAT AGTATAATAC
     8461 GACAAGGTGA GGAACTAAAC CATGGCCAAG TTGACCAGTG CCGTTCCGGT GCTCACCGCG
     8521 CGCGACGTCG CCGGAGCGGT CGAGTTCTGG ACCGACCGGC TCGGGTTCTC CCGGGACTTC
     8581 GTGGAGGACG ACTTCGCCGG TGTGGTCCGG GACGACGTGA CCCTGTTCAT CAGCGCGGTC
     8641 CAGGACCAGG TGGTGCCGGA CAACACCCTG GCCTGGGTGT GGGTGCGCGG CCTGGACGAG
     8701 CTGTACGCCG AGTGGTCGGA GGTCGTGTCC ACGAACTTCC GGGACGCCTC CGGGCCGGCC
     8761 ATGACCGAGA TCGGCGAGCA GCCGTGGGGG CGGGAGTTCG CCCTGCGCGA CCCGGCCGGC
     8821 AACTGCGTGC ACTTCGTGGC CGAGGAGCAG GACTGACACG TGCTACGAGA TTTCGATTCC
     8881 ACCGCCGCCT TCTATGAAAG GTTGGGCTTC GGAATCGTTT TCCGGGACGC CGGCTGGATG
     8941 ATCCTCCAGC GCGGGGATCT CATGCTGGAG TTCTTCGCCC ACCCCAACTT GTTTATTGCA
     9001 GCTTATAATG GTTACAAATA AAGCAATAGC ATCACAAATT TCACAAATAA AGCATTTTTT
     9061 TCACTGCATT CTAGTTGTGG TTTGTCCAAA CTCATCAATG TATCTTATCA TGTCTGTATA
     9121 CCGTCGACCT CTAGCTAGAG CTTGGCGTAA TCATGGTCAT AGCTGTTTCC TGTGTGAAAT
     9181 TGTTATCCGC TCACAATTCC ACACAACATA CGAGCCGGAA GCATAAAGTG TAAAGCCTGG
     9241 GGTGCCTAAT GAGTGAGCTA ACTCACATTA ATTGCGTTGC GCTCACTGCC CGCTTTCCAG
     9301 TCGGGAAACC TGTCGTGCCA GCTGCATTAA TGAATCGGCC AACGCGCGGG GAGAGGCGGT
     9361 TTGCGTATTG GGCGCTCTTC CGCTTCCTCG CTCACTGACT CGCTGCGCTC GGTCGTTCGG
     9421 CTGCGGCGAG CGGTATCAGC TCACTCAAAG GCGGTAATAC GGTTATCCAC AGAATCAGGG
     9481 GATAACGCAG GAAAGAACAT GTGAGCAAAA GGCCAGCAAA AGGCCAGGAA CCGTAAAAAG
     9541 GCCGCGTTGC TGGCGTTTTT CCATAGGCTC CGCCCCCCTG ACGAGCATCA CAAAAATCGA
     9601 CGCTCAAGTC AGAGGTGGCG AAACCCGACA GGACTATAAA GATACCAGGC GTTTCCCCCT
     9661 GGAAGCTCCC TCGTGCGCTC TCCTGTTCCG ACCCTGCCGC TTACCGGATA CCTGTCCGCC
     9721 TTTCTCCCTT CGGGAAGCGT GGCGCTTTCT CATAGCTCAC GCTGTAGGTA TCTCAGTTCG
     9781 GTGTAGGTCG TTCGCTCCAA GCTGGGCTGT GTGCACGAAC CCCCCGTTCA GCCCGACCGC
     9841 TGCGCCTTAT CCGGTAACTA TCGTCTTGAG TCCAACCCGG TAAGACACGA CTTATCGCCA
     9901 CTGGCAGCAG CCACTGGTAA CAGGATTAGC AGAGCGAGGT ATGTAGGCGG TGCTACAGAG
     9961 TTCTTGAAGT GGTGGCCTAA CTACGGCTAC ACTAGAAGAA CAGTATTTGG TATCTGCGCT
    10021 CTGCTGAAGC CAGTTACCTT CGGAAAAAGA GTTGGTAGCT CTTGATCCGG CAAACAAACC
    10081 ACCGCTGGTA GCGGTGGTTT TTTTGTTTGC AAGCAGCAGA TTACGCGCAG AAAAAAAGGA
    10141 TCTCAAGAAG ATCCTTTGAT CTTTTCTACG GGGTCTGACG CTCAGTGGAA CGAAAACTCA
    10201 CGTTAAGGGA TTTTGGTCAT GAGATTATCA AAAAGGATCT TCACCTAGAT CCTTTTAAAT
    10261 TAAAAATGAA GTTTTAAATC AATCTAAAGT ATATATGAGT AAACTTGGTC TGACAGTTAC
    10321 CAATGCTTAA TCAGTGAGGC ACCTATCTCA GCGATCTGTC TATTTCGTTC ATCCATAGTT
    10381 GCCTGACTCC CCGTCGTGTA GATAACTACG ATACGGGAGG GCTTACCATC TGGCCCCAGT
    10441 GCTGCAATGA TACCGCGAGA CCCACGCTCA CCGGCTCCAG ATTTATCAGC AATAAACCAG
    10501 CCAGCCGGAA GGGCCGAGCG CAGAAGTGGT CCTGCAACTT TATCCGCCTC CATCCAGTCT
    10561 ATTAATTGTT GCCGGGAAGC TAGAGTAAGT AGTTCGCCAG TTAATAGTTT GCGCAACGTT
    10621 GTTGCCATTG CTACAGGCAT CGTGGTGTCA CGCTCGTCGT TTGGTATGGC TTCATTCAGC
    10681 TCCGGTTCCC AACGATCAAG GCGAGTTACA TGATCCCCCA TGTTGTGCAA AAAAGCGGTT
    10741 AGCTCCTTCG GTCCTCCGAT CGTTGTCAGA AGTAAGTTGG CCGCAGTGTT ATCACTCATG
    10801 GTTATGGCAG CACTGCATAA TTCTCTTACT GTCATGCCAT CCGTAAGATG CTTTTCTGTG
    10861 ACTGGTGAGT ACTCAACCAA GTCATTCTGA GAATAGTGTA TGCGGCGACC GAGTTGCTCT
    10921 TGCCCGGCGT CAATACGGGA TAATACCGCG CCACATAGCA GAACTTTAAA AGTGCTCATC
    10981 ATTGGAAAAC GTTCTTCGGG GCGAAAACTC TCAAGGATCT TACCGCTGTT GAGATCCAGT
    11041 TCGATGTAAC CCACTCGTGC ACCCAACTGA TCTTCAGCAT CTTTTACTTT CACCAGCGTT
    11101 TCTGGGTGAG CAAAAACAGG AAGGCAAAAT GCCGCAAAAA AGGGAATAAG GGCGACACGG
    11161 AAATGTTGAA TACTCATACT CTTCCTTTTT CAATATTATT GAAGCATTTA TCAGGGTTAT
    11221 TGTCTCATGA GCGGATACAT ATTTGAATGT ATTTAGAAAA ATAAACAAAT AGGGGTTCCG
    11281 CGCACATTTC CCCGAAAAGT GCCACCTGAC
//
